Addgene plasmid #111987: Hsh155 64-972
Purpose: Truncated Hsh155 (aa 64-972)
Depositing lab: Aaron Hoskins. Depositing organization: University of Wisconsin, Madison. Publication: Functional Analysis of Hsh155/SF3b1 Interactions with the U2 snRNA/Branch Site Duplex. Carrocci TJ, Paulson JC, Hoskins AA. RNA. 2018 May 11. pii: rna.065664.118. doi: 10.1261/rna.065664.118. PubMed 29752352.
Backbone
  Vector backbone: pRS414
  Backbone manufacturer: ATCC
  Backbone size w/o insert (bp): 5208
  Total vector size (bp): 7938
  Vector type: Bacterial Expression, Yeast Expression
  Selectable markers: TRP1
Growth in bacteria
  Bacterial resistance: Ampicillin, 100 μg/mL
  Growth temperature: 37°C
  Growth strain: DH5alpha
  Copy number: Unknown
Gene/Insert
  Gene/Insert name: Hsh155 64-972 (alt name: pAAH0933)
  Species: S. cerevisiae (budding yeast)
  Insert size (bp): 2730
  Mutation: 64-972 truncation
Terms and licenses: Academic/Nonprofit Terms; Industry Terms: Not Available to Industry
How to cite: Hsh155 64-972 was a gift from Aaron Hoskins (Addgene plasmid # 111987 ; http://n2t.net/addgene:111987 ; RRID:Addgene_111987)
