[The description below was written by a language model from this plasmid's Addgene catalogue record and pLannotate feature annotations shown in this document.]
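Description:
Hsh155 64-972 is a yeast–E. coli shuttle plasmid built on the pRS414 backbone, a low-copy centromeric vector. In S. cerevisiae it is maintained through a CEN6/ARS element, which provides autonomous replication and stable mitotic segregation, and it is selected by complementation of tryptophan auxotrophy with the TRP1 marker driven by its own promoter. In E. coli it replicates from a high-copy ColE1/pUC-type origin and is selected with ampicillin through the β-lactamase gene. The backbone also carries the usual pBluescript-derived elements: an f1 origin for single-stranded DNA production, a disrupted lacZα fragment with the lac promoter and operator, and T7 and T3 promoters flanking the cloning region.

The insert is a truncated form of the S. cerevisiae HSH155 gene, which encodes the yeast orthologue of the SF3b1 splicing factor, a U2 snRNP component that contacts the pre-mRNA around the branch site early in spliceosome assembly. The construct retains amino acids 64–972, removing the N-terminal portion of the protein. Both the depositor and sequencing-derived annotations, which agree closely in length and layout, show an HSH155 coding fragment of about 2.7 kb. It is preceded by roughly 250–300 bp of unannotated sequence and followed by a short piece of ABZ2. This layout suggests that flanking genomic sequence may have been cloned along with the gene, but the record does not name the yeast promoter or terminator driving expression. No epitope tags or reporters are annotated. The associated work concerns functional analysis of Hsh155/SF3b1 interactions with the U2 snRNA/branch site duplex, so the plasmid most plausibly serves to express this truncation in yeast to test how it affects Hsh155 function.
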