Features (pLannotate 1.2.2; 20 found; start..end, strand, type, name):
    137..186     +  misc_feature   bom (fragment): basis of mobility region from pBR322
    187..467     +  promoter       TRP1 promoter: S. cerevisiae TRP1
    468..1142    +  CDS            TRP1: phosphoribosylanthranilate isomerase, required for tryptophan biosynthesis; S. cerevisiae TRP1; yeast auxotrophic marker
   1189..1240    +  misc_feature   bom (fragment): basis of mobility region from pBR322
   1241..1696    -  rep_origin     f1 ori (sequence partly withheld): f1 bacteriophage origin of replication; arrow indicates direction of (+) strand synthesis
   1704..1859    -  CDS            lacZα (fragment): LacZα fragment of β-galactosidase; lacZ fragment
   1867..1885    +  promoter       T7 promoter: promoter for bacteriophage T7 RNA polymerase
   1894..1914    -  misc_feature   MCS (fragment): pBluescript multiple cloning site
   2168..4891    +  CDS            HSH155 (fragment): SF3B1_YEAST - Experimental evidence at protein level: Swiss-Prot protein existence level 1. Contacts pre-mRNA on both sides of the branch site early in spliceosome assembly. From Saccharomyces cerevisiae (strain ATCC 204508 / S288c) (Baker's yeast).
   5093..5146    +  CDS            ABZ2 (fragment): PABC_YEAST - Experimental evidence at protein level: Swiss-Prot protein existence level 1. Converts 4-amino-4-deoxychorismate into 4-aminobenzoate (PABA) and pyruvate. From Saccharomyces cerevisiae (strain ATCC 204508 / S288c) (Baker's yeast).
   5164..5182    -  promoter       T3 promoter: promoter for bacteriophage T3 RNA polymerase
   5227..5243    -  protein_bind   lac operator: The lac repressor binds to the lac operator to inhibit transcription in E. coli. This inhibition can be relieved by adding lactose or isopropyl-β-D-thiogalactopyranoside (IPTG). lac repressor encoded by lacI
   5251..5281    -  promoter       lac promoter: promoter for the E. coli lac operon
   5296..5317    -  protein_bind   CAP binding site: CAP binding activates transcription in the presence of cAMP. E. coli catabolite activator protein
   5330..5422    -  CDS            lacI (fragment): lac repressor; lacI; The lac repressor binds to the lac operator to inhibit transcription in E. coli. This inhibition can be relieved by adding lactose or isopropyl-β-D-thiogalactopyranoside (IPTG).
   5605..6193    -  rep_origin     ori: high-copy-number ColE1/pMB1/pBR322/pUC origin of replication
   6364..7224    -  CDS            AmpR: β-lactamase; bla; confers resistance to ampicillin, carbenicillin, and related antibiotics
   7225..7329    -  promoter       AmpR promoter: bla
   7366..7869    +  misc_feature   CEN/ARS: S. cerevisiae CEN6 centromere fused to an autonomously replicating sequence
   7938..35      +  CDS            rop (fragment) (across the origin): Rop protein, which maintains plasmids at low copy number; rop
>Addgene plasmid #111987 | Hsh155 64-972 | depositor full sequence | sequence record 210569 | Hsh155 64-972 sequence 7938 bps
TCGCGCGTTTCGGTGATGACGGTGAAAACCTCTGACACATGCAGCTCCCGGAGACGGTCACAGCTTGTCT
GTAAGCGGATGCCGGGAGCAGACAAGCCCGTCAGGGCGCGTCAGCGGGTGTTGGCGGGTGTCGGGGCTGG
CTTAACTATGCGGCATCAGAGCAGATTGTACTGAGAGTGCACCATAAACGACATTACTATATATATAATA
TAGGAAGCATTTAATAGACAGCATCGTAATATATGTGTACTTTGCAGTTATGACGCCAGATGGCAGTAGT
GGAAGATATTCTTTATTGAAAAATAGCTTGTCACCTTACGTACAATCTTGATCCGGAGCTTTTCTTTTTT
TGCCGATTAAGAATTAATTCGGTCGAAAAAAGAAAAGGAGAGGGCCAAGAGGGAGGGCATTGGTGACTAT
TGAGCACGTGAGTATACGTGATTAAGCACACAAAGGCAGCTTGGAGTATGTCTGTTATTAATTTCACAGG
TAGTTCTGGTCCATTGGTGAAAGTTTGCGGCTTGCAGAGCACAGAGGCCGCAGAATGTGCTCTAGATTCC
GATGCTGACTTGCTGGGTATTATATGTGTGCCCAATAGAAAGAGAACAATTGACCCGGTTATTGCAAGGA
AAATTTCAAGTCTTGTAAAAGCATATAAAAATAGTTCAGGCACTCCGAAATACTTGGTTGGCGTGTTTCG
TAATCAACCTAAGGAGGATGTTTTGGCTCTGGTCAATGATTACGGCATTGATATCGTCCAACTGCATGGA
GATGAGTCGTGGCAAGAATACCAAGAGTTCCTCGGTTTGCCAGTTATTAAAAGACTCGTATTTCCAAAAG
ACTGCAACATACTACTCAGTGCAGCTTCACAGAAACCTCATTCGTTTATTCCCTTGTTTGATTCAGAAGC
AGGTGGGACAGGTGAACTTTTGGATTGGAACTCGATTTCTGACTGGGTTGGAAGGCAAGAGAGCCCCGAA
AGCTTACATTTTATGTTAGCTGGTGGACTGACGCCAGAAAATGTTGGTGATGCGCTTAGATTAAATGGCG
TTATTGGTGTTGATGTAAGCGGAGGTGTGGAGACAAATGGTGTAAAAGACTCTAACAAAATAGCAAATTT
CGTCAAAAATGCTAAGAAATAGGTTATTACTGAGTAGTATTTATTTAAGTATTGTTTGTGCACTTGCCTA
TGCGGTGTGAAATACCGCACAGATGCGTAAGGAGAAAATACCGCATCAGGAAATTGTAAACGTTAATATT
TTGTTAAAATTCGCGTTAAATTTTTGTTAAATCAGCTCATTTTTTAACCAATAGGCCGAAATCGGCAAAA
TCCCTTATAAATCAAAAGAATAGACCGAGATAGGGT
[37 nt withheld, positions 1367-1403]
AAAGAACGTGGACTCCAACGTCAAAGG
[49 nt withheld, positions 1431-1479]
T
[91 nt withheld, positions 1481-1571]
G
[124 nt withheld, positions 1573-1696]
CGCGCCATTCGCCATTCAGGCTGCGCAACTGTTGGGAAGGGCGATCGGTGCGGGCCTCTTCGCTATTACG
CCAGCTGGCGAAAGGGGGATGTGCTGCAAGGCGATTAAGTTGGGTAACGCCAGGGTTTTCCCAGTCACGA
CGTTGTAAAACGACGGCCAGTGAGCGCGCGTAATACGACTCACTATAGGGCGAATTGGGTACCGGGCCCC
CCCTCGAGCATGTACTTTCCGCCTAACTACCATCACCTGTCTTTATTTATTCCGCTGACAGATATGCACA
ACCAATTATCGTCTCTTGAAAGCTTTTTAGACGTGATTGCTGTTATTTGGCACGTTGTTAGTATTTAAGC
TTATTCGGGTTTGCATTGATATTTGCCCGAGCAGAAATCTCCTTCTCGATGAGTTAGAACTGAAACATCT
CTTCAATTACTTATACATAATAAACATAGAAAGCCAGGACCTGTCATCATGTACCACAAAAGAAGGTTTG
ATATGAAGTTTGAGCCGGATTCCGATACACAAACTGTTACGTCTTCAGAAAATACCCAAGACGCTGTCGT
GCCAAGGAAAAGAAAATCTCGTTGGGATGTAAAAGGGTACGAGCCACCTGATGAATCTTCAACAGCGGTC
AAAGAAAACTCTGATAGTGCTTTGGTTAATGTAGAAGGAATCCATGATTTGATGTTTTTTAAACCTTCTG
ACCATAAATATTTCGCCGACGTTATATCCAAAAAACCCATAGATGAGTTAAATAAGGATGAAAAGAAAGA
AAGAACCCTGTCGATGTTACTTCTGAAAATAAAAAATGGCAATACAGCGAGTAGGAGGACTTCTATGCGG
ATTTTAACCGATAAAGCTGTTACATTTGGTCCAGAAATGATATTTAACCGCTTATTGCCCATATTACTAG
ACAGAAGTTTGGAAGACCAGGAAAGACATCTAATGATCAAGACCATAGATCGCGTCCTTTACCAGCTAGG
AGATTTAACAAAACCTTACGTTCACAAAATACTTGTAGTAGCTGCCCCATTGCTAATAGATGAAGATCCA
ATGGTTCGTTCAACAGGCCAGGAGATAATCACCAATCTGTCTACAGTCGCTGGCCTAAAAACCATTCTAA
CAGTAATGAGACCTGATATTGAGAATGAGGATGAGTATGTTAGAAATGTAACTTCAAGAGCGGCGGCTGT
GGTGGCAAAAGCCCTTGGTGTTAATCAATTGCTTCCTTTCATCAATGCAGCATGCCACTCACGGAAGTCT
TGGAAAGCAAGGCATACTGGCATAAAAATTGTGCAGCAAATAGGTATACTTTTGGGAATAGGTGTCTTGA
ATCATCTTACTGGGCTGATGAGTTGTATCAAAGACTGCCTAATGGATGATCACGTTCCGGTGCGAATTGT
TACAGCACATACTTTATCAACACTAGCAGAAAATTCTTATCCATATGGTATCGAAGTTTTCAACGTTGTA
CTGGAGCCATTATGGAAGGGTATAAGAAGTCATCGTGGTAAAGTGCTATCTTCTTTTTTAAAAGCTGTTG
GATCTATGATCCCATTGATGGACCCAGAGTATGCCGGTTATTATACCACAGAAGCAATGAGAATAATTAG
ACGTGAATTCGACTCTCCCGATGATGAAATGAAAAAGACCATTCTTTTAGTATTACAAAAATGTAGCGCT
GTAGAATCCATAACGCCAAAATTTCTGAGAGAAGAAATCGCGCCAGAATTCTTTCAAAAATTTTGGGTCA
GACGAGTGGCATTGGATAGACCATTAAACAAAGTTGTTACATATACTACTGTTACATTAGCAAAGAAATT
AGGTTGTTCTTATACCATTGATAAATTATTAACACCATTGAGAGATGAAGCTGAGCCGTTCAGAACAATG
GCTGTCCATGCTGTTACTAGAACAGTAAACTTATTAGGGACAGCAGATTTAGATGAGAGATTAGAAACGA
GGCTTATTGATGCGCTCTTGATAGCATTTCAAGAACAAACAAATAGTGATTCTATAATCTTTAAAGGGTT
TGGGGCAGTGACGGTGTCACTTGACATCCGTATGAAACCGTTTTTAGCACCCATTGTGAGTACGATTTTA
AATCATTTAAAGCATAAAACTCCCTTGGTTCGTCAACATGCAGCAGATCTATGTGCCATACTAATACCAG
TCATCAAGAACTGTCACGAATTCGAAATGTTGAATAAATTGAACATTATATTGTATGAATCCTTAGGCGA
AGTATATCCAGAGGTATTAGGTTCTATAATCAACGCTATGTACTGTATTACTAGCGTAATGGATTTGGAT
AAACTACAACCTCCTATTAATCAAATTTTACCAACCTTAACTCCAATTTTAAGAAACAAGCATAGAAAAG
TCGAAGTAAACACTATCAAATTTGTTGGACTTATTGGTAAATTAGCACCTACCTATGCACCTCCTAAAGA
ATGGATGAGAATATGTTTTGAACTATTAGAACTTTTGAAAAGTACAAATAAAGAAATAAGAAGATCAGCA
AATGCCACGTTTGGATTCATTGCTGAAGCAATTGGACCTCACGATGTTCTTGTTGCGTTATTGAACAATT
TAAAGGTTCAAGAACGTCAGTTACGTGTATGCACGGCTGTTGCTATCGGTATCGTTGCTAAAGTGTGTGG
TCCTTACAACGTGCTGCCAGTAATCATGAATGAATACACAACACCAGAGACTAATGTTCAAAACGGTGTT
CTCAAGGCCATGTCATTCATGTTTGAGTACATTGGTAACATGTCTAAGGATTACATATACTTCATAACAC
CATTATTAGAAGATGCACTCACCGATAGGGATTTAGTTCATCGTCAGACAGCGTCGAACGTAATAACCCA
CTTAGCTTTAAACTGTTCAGGTACAGGTCACGAAGATGCCTTCATTCATTTAATGAATCTTCTAATACCC
AATATTTTTGAAACTTCACCACATGCTATTATGCGTATTTTAGAAGGTTTGGAGGCACTGAGTCAAGCTC
TTGGCCCTGGACTATTCATGAACTACATATGGGCAGGATTGTTCCATCCAGCGAAGAATGTAAGGAAAGC
ATTTTGGAGGGTGTATAATAACATGTACGTAATGTACCAGGACGCCATGGTACCTTTTTACCCCGTTACA
CCAGACAACAATGAAGAATATATAGAAGAACTGGATTTAGTTCTGTGAATATATATAGAGCATATAAATA
ACCACAACTTGTAAGAATATTTTACTTGACACACCTATATCATCACGTCACGATGCCTTCATAGATTATG
ATGAAATATAAACAGAACCTGCTATTGGAAAAAAAAGGGCAGGAAAAAATTTTGTGAAAGTGAGTAAAAG
AAAGATGAAGAGCGAGACATGGATAATAAGAAATAGATGTCACTAATGGACAATTGGAAGACTGATATGG
AAAGTTACGATGAAGGAGGAGCTCCCAGCTTTTGTTCCCTTTAGTGAGGGTTAATTGCGCGCTTGGCGTA
ATCATGGTCATAGCTGTTTCCTGTGTGAAATTGTTATCCGCTCACAATTCCACACAACATAGGAGCCGGA
AGCATAAAGTGTAAAGCCTGGGGTGCCTAATGAGTGAGGTAACTCACATTAATTGCGTTGCGCTCACTGC
CCGCTTTCCAGTCGGGAAACCTGTCGTGCCAGCTGCATTAATGAATCGGCCAACGCGCGGGGAGAGGCGG
TTTGCGTATTGGGCGCTCTTCCGCTTCCTCGCTCACTGACTCGCTGCGCTCGGTCGTTCGGCTGCGGCGA
GCGGTATCAGCTCACTCAAAGGCGGTAATACGGTTATCCACAGAATCAGGGGATAACGCAGGAAAGAACA
TGTGAGCAAAAGGCCAGCAAAAGGCCAGGAACCGTAAAAAGGCCGCGTTGCTGGCGTTTTTCCATAGGCT
CCGCCCCCCTGACGAGCATCACAAAAATCGACGCTCAAGTCAGAGGTGGCGAAACCCGACAGGACTATAA
AGATACCAGGCGTTTCCCCCTGGAAGCTCCCTCGTGCGCTCTCCTGTTCCGACCCTGCCGCTTACCGGAT
ACCTGTCCGCCTTTCTCCCTTCGGGAAGCGTGGCGCTTTCTCATAGCTCACGCTGTAGGTATCTCAGTTC
GGTGTAGGTCGTTCGCTCCAAGCTGGGCTGTGTGCACGAACCCCCCGTTCAGCCCGACCGCTGCGCCTTA
TCCGGTAACTATCGTCTTGAGTCCAACCCGGTAAGACACGACTTATCGCCACTGGCAGCAGCCACTGGTA
ACAGGATTAGCAGAGCGAGGTATGTAGGCGGTGCTACAGAGTTCTTGAAGTGGTGGCCTAACTACGGCTA
CACTAGAAGGACAGTATTTGGTATCTGCGCTCTGCTGAAGCCAGTTACCTTCGGAAAAAGAGTTGGTAGC
TCTTGATCCGGCAAACAAACCACCGCTGGTAGCGGTGGTTTTTTTGTTTGCAAGCAGCAGATTACGCGCA
GAAAAAAAGGATCTCAAGAAGATCCTTTGATCTTTTCTACGGGGTCTGACGCTCAGTGGAACGAAAACTC
ACGTTAAGGGATTTTGGTCATGAGATTATCAAAAAGGATCTTCACCTAGATCCTTTTAAATTAAAAATGA
AGTTTTAAATCAATCTAAAGTATATATGAGTAAACTTGGTCTGACAGTTACCAATGCTTAATCAGTGAGG
CACCTATCTCAGCGATCTGTCTATTTCGTTCATCCATAGTTGCCTGACTCCCCGTCGTGTAGATAACTAC
GATACGGGAGGGCTTACCATCTGGCCCCAGTGCTGCAATGATACCGCGAGACCCACGCTCACCGGCTCCA
GATTTATCAGCAATAAACCAGCCAGCCGGAAGGGCCGAGCGCAGAAGTGGTCCTGCAACTTTATCCGCCT
CCATCCAGTCTATTAATTGTTGCCGGGAAGCTAGAGTAAGTAGTTCGCCAGTTAATAGTTTGCGCAACGT
TGTTGCCATTGCTACAGGCATCGTGGTGTCACGCTCGTCGTTTGGTATGGCTTCATTCAGCTCCGGTTCC
CAACGATCAAGGCGAGTTACATGATCCCCCATGTTGTGCAAAAAAGCGGTTAGCTCCTTCGGTCCTCCGA
TCGTTGTCAGAAGTAAGTTGGCCGCAGTGTTATCACTCATGGTTATGGCAGCACTGCATAATTCTCTTAC
TGTCATGCCATCCGTAAGATGCTTTTCTGTGACTGGTGAGTACTCAACCAAGTCATTCTGAGAATAGTGT
ATGCGGCGACCGAGTTGCTCTTGCCCGGCGTCAATACGGGATAATACCGCGCCACATAGCAGAACTTTAA
AAGTGCTCATCATTGGAAAACGTTCTTCGGGGCGAAAACTCTCAAGGATCTTACCGCTGTTGAGATCCAG
TTCGATGTAACCCACTCGTGCACCCAACTGATCTTCAGCATCTTTTACTTTCACCAGCGTTTCTGGGTGA
GCAAAAACAGGAAGGCAAAATGCCGCAAAAAAGGGAATAAGGGCGACACGGAAATGTTGAATACTCATAC
TCTTCCTTTTTCAATATTATTGAAGCATTTATCAGGGTTATTGTCTCATGAGCGGATACATATTTGAATG
TATTTAGAAAAATAAACAAATAGGGGTTCCGCGCACATTTCCCCGAAAAGTGCCACCTGGGTCCTTTTCA
TCACGTGCTATAAAAATAATTATAATTTAAATTTTTTAATATAAATATATAAATTAAAAATAGAAAGTAA
AAAAAGAAATTAAAGAAAAAATAGTTTTTGTTTTCCGAAGATGTAAAAGACTCTAGGGGGATCGCCAACA
AATACTACCTTTTATCTTGCTCTTCCTGCTCTCAGGTATTAATGCCGAATTGTTTCATCTTGTCTGTGTA
GAAGACCACACACGAAAATCCTGTGATTTTACATTTTACTTATCGTTAATCGAATGTATATCTATTTAAT
CTGCTTTTCTTGTCTAATAAATATATATGTAAAGTACGCTTTTTGTTGAAATTTTTTAAACCTTTGTTTA
TTTTTTTTTCTTCATTCCGTAACTCTTCTACCTTCTTTATTTACTTTCTAAAATCCAAATACAAAACATA
AAAATAAATAAACACAGAGTAAATTCCCAAATTATTCCATCATTAAAAGATACGAGGCGCGTGTAAGTTA
CAGGCAAGCGATCCGTCCTAAGAAACCATTATTATCATGACATTAACCTATAAAAATAGGCGTATCACGA
GGCCCTTTCGTC
