Features (pLannotate 1.2.2; 19 found; start..end, strand, type, name):
     27..45      +  promoter       T7 promoter: promoter for bacteriophage T7 RNA polymerase
    329..3052    +  CDS            HSH155 (fragment): SF3B1_YEAST - Experimental evidence at protein level: Swiss-Prot protein existence level 1. Contacts pre-mRNA on both sides of the branch site early in spliceosome assembly. From Saccharomyces cerevisiae (strain ATCC 204508 / S288c) (Baker's yeast).
   3254..3307    +  CDS            ABZ2 (fragment): PABC_YEAST - Experimental evidence at protein level: Swiss-Prot protein existence level 1. Converts 4-amino-4-deoxychorismate into 4-aminobenzoate (PABA) and pyruvate. From Saccharomyces cerevisiae (strain ATCC 204508 / S288c) (Baker's yeast).
   3324..3342    -  promoter       T3 promoter: promoter for bacteriophage T3 RNA polymerase
   3387..3403    -  protein_bind   lac operator: The lac repressor binds to the lac operator to inhibit transcription in E. coli. This inhibition can be relieved by adding lactose or isopropyl-β-D-thiogalactopyranoside (IPTG). lac repressor encoded by lacI
   3411..3441    -  promoter       lac promoter: promoter for the E. coli lac operon
   3456..3477    -  protein_bind   CAP binding site: CAP binding activates transcription in the presence of cAMP. E. coli catabolite activator protein
   3490..3582    -  CDS            lacI (fragment): lac repressor; lacI; The lac repressor binds to the lac operator to inhibit transcription in E. coli. This inhibition can be relieved by adding lactose or isopropyl-β-D-thiogalactopyranoside (IPTG).
   3765..4353    -  rep_origin     ori: high-copy-number ColE1/pMB1/pBR322/pUC origin of replication
   4524..5384    -  CDS            AmpR: β-lactamase; bla; confers resistance to ampicillin, carbenicillin, and related antibiotics
   5385..5489    -  promoter       AmpR promoter: bla
   5526..6029    +  misc_feature   CEN/ARS: S. cerevisiae CEN6 centromere fused to an autonomously replicating sequence
   6097..6132    +  CDS            rop (fragment): Rop protein, which maintains plasmids at low copy number; rop
   6234..6283    +  misc_feature   bom (fragment): basis of mobility region from pBR322
   6421..6568    +  promoter       TRP1 promoter: S. cerevisiae TRP1
   6569..7243    +  CDS            TRP1: phosphoribosylanthranilate isomerase, required for tryptophan biosynthesis; S. cerevisiae TRP1; yeast auxotrophic marker
   7294..7345    +  misc_feature   bom (fragment): basis of mobility region from pBR322
   7373..7801    -  rep_origin     f1 ori (sequence partly withheld): f1 bacteriophage origin of replication; arrow indicates direction of (+) strand synthesis
   7805..19      -  CDS            lacZα (fragment) (across the origin): LacZα fragment of β-galactosidase; lacZ fragment
>Addgene plasmid #111987 | Hsh155 64-972 | addgene full sequence | sequence record 213735 | Addgene NGS Result
GTAAAACGACGGCCAGTGAGCGCGCGTAATACGACTCACTATAGGGCGAATTGGGTACCGGGCCCCCCCC
TCGAGCATGTACTTTCCGCCTAACTACCATCACCTGTCTTTATTTATTCCGCTGACAGATATGCACAACC
AATTATCGTCTCTTGAAAGCTTTTTAGACGTGATTGCTGTTATTTGGCACGTTGTTAGTATTTAAGCTTA
TTCGGGTTTGCATTGATATTTGCCCGAGCAGAAATCTCCTTCTCGATGAGTTAGAACTGAAACATCTCTT
CAATTACTTATACATAATAAACATAGAAAGCCAGGACCTGTCATCATGTACCACAAAAGAAGGTTTGATA
TGAAGTTTGAGCCGGATTCCGATACACAAACTGTTACGTCTTCAGAAAATACCCAAGACGCTGTCGTGCC
AAGGAAAAGAAAATCTCGTTGGGATGTAAAAGGGTACGAGCCACCTGATGAATCTTCAACAGCGGTCAAA
GAAAACTCTGATAGTGCTTTGGTTAATGTAGAAGGAATCCATGATTTGATGTTTTTTAAACCTTCTGACC
ATAAATATTTCGCCGACGTTATATCCAAAAAACCCATAGATGAGTTAAATAAGGATGAAAAGAAAGAAAG
AACCCTGTCGATGTTACTTCTGAAAATAAAAAATGGCAATACAGCGAGTAGGAGGACTTCTATGCGGATT
TTAACCGATAAAGCTGTTACATTTGGTCCAGAAATGATATTTAACCGCTTATTGCCCATATTACTAGACA
GAAGTTTGGAAGACCAGGAAAGACATCTAATGATCAAGACCATAGATCGCGTCCTTTACCAGCTAGGAGA
TTTAACAAAACCTTACGTTCACAAAATACTTGTAGTAGCTGCCCCATTGCTAATAGATGAAGATCCAATG
GTTCGTTCAACAGGCCAGGAGATAATCACCAATCTGTCTACAGTCGCTGGCCTAAAAACCATTCTAACAG
TAATGAGACCTGATATTGAGAATGAGGATGAGTATGTTAGAAATGTAACTTCAAGAGCGGCGGCTGTGGT
GGCAAAAGCCCTTGGTGTTAATCAATTGCTTCCTTTCATCAATGCAGCATGCCACTCACGGAAGTCTTGG
AAAGCAAGGCATACTGGCATAAAAATTGTGCAGCAAATAGGTATACTTTTGGGAATAGGTGTCTTGAATC
ATCTTACTGGGCTGATGAGTTGTATCAAAGACTGCCTAATGGATGATCACGTTCCGGTGCGAATTGTTAC
AGCACATACTTTATCAACACTAGCAGAAAATTCTTATCCATATGGTATCGAAGTTTTCAACGTTGTACTG
GAGCCATTATGGAAGGGTATAAGAAGTCATCGTGGTAAAGTGCTATCTTCTTTTTTAAAAGCTGTTGGAT
CTATGATCCCATTGATGGACCCAGAGTATGCCGGTTATTATACCACAGAAGCAATGAGAATAATTAGACG
TGAATTCGACTCTCCCGATGATGAAATGAAAAAGACCATTCTTTTAGTATTACAAAAATGTAGCGCTGTA
GAATCCATAACGCCAAAATTTCTGAGAGAAGAAATCGCGCCAGAATTCTTTCAAAAATTTTGGGTCAGAC
GAGTGGCATTGGATAGACCATTAAACAAAGTTGTTACATATACTACTGTTACATTAGCAAAGAAATTAGG
TTGTTCTTATACCATTGATAAATTATTAACACCATTGAGAGATGAAGCTGAGCCGTTCAGAACAATGGCT
GTCCATGCTGTTACTAGAACAGTAAACTTATTAGGGACAGCAGATTTAGATGAGAGATTAGAAACGAGGC
TTATTGATGCGCTCTTGATAGCATTTCAAGAACAAACAAATAGTGATTCTATAATCTTTAAAGGGTTTGG
GGCAGTGACGGTGTCACTTGACATCCGTATGAAACCGTTTTTAGCACCCATTGTGAGTACGATTTTAAAT
CATTTAAAGCATAAAACTCCCTTGGTTCGTCAACATGCAGCAGATCTATGTGCCATACTAATACCAGTCA
TCAAGAACTGTCACGAATTCGAAATGTTGAATAAATTGAACATTATATTGTATGAATCCTTAGGCGAAGT
ATATCCAGAGGTATTAGGTTCTATAATCAACGCTATGTACTGTATTACTAGCGTAATGGATTTGGATAAA
CTACAACCTCCTATTAATCAAATTTTACCAACCTTAACTCCAATTTTAAGAAACAAGCATAGAAAAGTCG
AAGTAAACACTATCAAATTTGTTGGACTTATTGGTAAATTAGCACCTACCTATGCACCTCCTAAAGAATG
GATGAGAATATGTTTTGAACTATTAGAACTTTTGAAAAGTACAAATAAAGAAATAAGAAGATCAGCAAAT
GCCACGTTTGGATTCATTGCTGAAGCAATTGGACCTCACGATGTTCTTGTTGCGTTATTGAACAATTTAA
AGGTTCAAGAACGTCAGTTACGTGTATGCACGGCTGTTGCTATCGGTATCGTTGCTAAAGTGTGTGGTCC
TTACAACGTGCTGCCAGTAATCATGAATGAATACACAACACCAGAGACTAATGTTCAAAACGGTGTTCTC
AAGGCCATGTCATTCATGTTTGAGTACATTGGTAACATGTCTAAGGATTACATATACTTCATAACACCAT
TATTAGAAGATGCACTCACCGATAGGGATTTAGTTCATCGTCAGACAGCGTCGAACGTAATAACCCACTT
AGCTTTAAACTGTTCAGGTACAGGTCACGAAGATGCCTTCATTCATTTAATGAATCTTCTAATACCCAAT
ATTTTTGAAACTTCACCACATGCTATTATGCGTATTTTAGAAGGTTTGGAGGCACTGAGTCAAGCTCTTG
GCCCTGGACTATTCATGAACTACATATGGGCAGGATTGTTCCATCCAGCGAAGAATGTAAGGAAAGCATT
TTGGAGGGTGTATAATAACATGTACGTAATGTACCAGGACGCCATGGTACCTTTTTACCCCGTTACACCA
GACAACAATGAAGAATATATAGAAGAACTGGATTTAGTTCTGTGAATATATATAGAGCATATAAATAACC
ACAACTTGTAAGAATATTTTACTTGACACACCTATATCATCACGTCACGATGCCTTCATAGATTATGATG
AAATATAAACAGAACCTGCTATTGGAAAAAAAAGGGCAGGAAAAAATTTTGTGAAAGTGAGTAAAAGAAA
GATGAAGAGCGAGACATGGATAATAAGAAATAGATGTCACTAATGGACAATTGGAAGACTGATATGGAAA
GTTACGATGAAGGAGGAGCTCCAGCTTTTGTTCCCTTTAGTGAGGGTTAATTGCGCGCTTGGCGTAATCA
TGGTCATAGCTGTTTCCTGTGTGAAATTGTTATCCGCTCACAATTCCACACAACATACGAGCCGGAAGCA
TAAAGTGTAAAGCCTGGGGTGCCTAATGAGTGAGCTAACTCACATTAATTGCGTTGCGCTCACTGCCCGC
TTTCCAGTCGGGAAACCTGTCGTGCCAGCTGCATTAATGAATCGGCCAACGCGCGGGGAGAGGCGGTTTG
CGTATTGGGCGCTCTTCCGCTTCCTCGCTCACTGACTCGCTGCGCTCGGTCGTTCGGCTGCGGCGAGCGG
TATCAGCTCACTCAAAGGCGGTAATACGGTTATCCACAGAATCAGGGGATAACGCAGGAAAGAACATGTG
AGCAAAAGGCCAGCAAAAGGCCAGGAACCGTAAAAAGGCCGCGTTGCTGGCGTTTTTCCATAGGCTCCGC
CCCCCTGACGAGCATCACAAAAATCGACGCTCAAGTCAGAGGTGGCGAAACCCGACAGGACTATAAAGAT
ACCAGGCGTTTCCCCCTGGAAGCTCCCTCGTGCGCTCTCCTGTTCCGACCCTGCCGCTTACCGGATACCT
GTCCGCCTTTCTCCCTTCGGGAAGCGTGGCGCTTTCTCATAGCTCACGCTGTAGGTATCTCAGTTCGGTG
TAGGTCGTTCGCTCCAAGCTGGGCTGTGTGCACGAACCCCCCGTTCAGCCCGACCGCTGCGCCTTATCCG
GTAACTATCGTCTTGAGTCCAACCCGGTAAGACACGACTTATCGCCACTGGCAGCAGCCACTGGTAACAG
GATTAGCAGAGCGAGGTATGTAGGCGGTGCTACAGAGTTCTTGAAGTGGTGGCCTAACTACGGCTACACT
AGAAGAACAGTATTTGGTATCTGCGCTCTGCTGAAGCCAGTTACCTTCGGAAAAAGAGTTGGTAGCTCTT
GATCCGGCAAACAAACCACCGCTGGTAGCGGTGGTTTTTTTGTTTGCAAGCAGCAGATTACGCGCAGAAA
AAAAGGATCTCAAGAAGATCCTTTGATCTTTTCTACGGGGTCTGACGCTCAGTGGAACGAAAACTCACGT
TAAGGGATTTTGGTCATGAGATTATCAAAAAGGATCTTCACCTAGATCCTTTTAAATTAAAAATGAAGTT
TTAAATCAATCTAAAGTATATATGAGTAAACTTGGTCTGACAGTTACCAATGCTTAATCAGTGAGGCACC
TATCTCAGCGATCTGTCTATTTCGTTCATCCATAGTTGCCTGACTCCCCGTCGTGTAGATAACTACGATA
CGGGAGGGCTTACCATCTGGCCCCAGTGCTGCAATGATACCGCGAGACCCACGCTCACCGGCTCCAGATT
TATCAGCAATAAACCAGCCAGCCGGAAGGGCCGAGCGCAGAAGTGGTCCTGCAACTTTATCCGCCTCCAT
CCAGTCTATTAATTGTTGCCGGGAAGCTAGAGTAAGTAGTTCGCCAGTTAATAGTTTGCGCAACGTTGTT
GCCATTGCTACAGGCATCGTGGTGTCACGCTCGTCGTTTGGTATGGCTTCATTCAGCTCCGGTTCCCAAC
GATCAAGGCGAGTTACATGATCCCCCATGTTGTGCAAAAAAGCGGTTAGCTCCTTCGGTCCTCCGATCGT
TGTCAGAAGTAAGTTGGCCGCAGTGTTATCACTCATGGTTATGGCAGCACTGCATAATTCTCTTACTGTC
ATGCCATCCGTAAGATGCTTTTCTGTGACTGGTGAGTACTCAACCAAGTCATTCTGAGAATAGTGTATGC
GGCGACCGAGTTGCTCTTGCCCGGCGTCAATACGGGATAATACCGCGCCACATAGCAGAACTTTAAAAGT
GCTCATCATTGGAAAACGTTCTTCGGGGCGAAAACTCTCAAGGATCTTACCGCTGTTGAGATCCAGTTCG
ATGTAACCCACTCGTGCACCCAACTGATCTTCAGCATCTTTTACTTTCACCAGCGTTTCTGGGTGAGCAA
AAACAGGAAGGCAAAATGCCGCAAAAAAGGGAATAAGGGCGACACGGAAATGTTGAATACTCATACTCTT
CCTTTTTCAATATTATTGAAGCATTTATCAGGGTTATTGTCTCATGAGCGGATACATATTTGAATGTATT
TAGAAAAATAAACAAATAGGGGTTCCGCGCACATTTCCCCGAAAAGTGCCACCTGGGTCCTTTTCATCAC
GTGCTATAAAAATAATTATAATTTAAATTTTTTAATATAAATATATAAATTAAAAATAGAAAGTAAAAAA
AGAAATTAAAGAAAAAATAGTTTTTGTTTTCCGAAGATGTAAAAGACTCTAGGGGGATCGCCAACAAATA
CTACCTTTTATCTTGCTCTTCCTGCTCTCAGGTATTAATGCCGAATTGTTTCATCTTGTCTGTGTAGAAG
ACCACACACGAAAATCCTGTGATTTTACATTTTACTTATCGTTAATCGAATGTATATCTATTTAATCTGC
TTTTCTTGTCTAATAAATATATATGTAAAGTACGCTTTTTGTTGAAATTTTTTAAACCTTTGTTTATTTT
TTTTTCTTCATTCCGTAACTCTTCTACCTTCTTTATTTACTTTCTAAAATCCAAATACAAAACATAAAAA
TAAATAAACACAGAGTAAATTCCCAAATTATTCCATCATTAAAAGATACGAGGCGCGTGTAAGTTACAGG
CAAGCGATCCGTCTAAGAAACCATTATTATCATGACATTAACCTATAAAAATAGGCGTATCACGAGGCCC
TTTCGTCTCGCGCGTTTCGGTGATGACGGTGAAAACCTCTGACACATGCAGCTCCCGGAGACGGTCACAG
CTTGTCTGTAAGCGGATGCCGGGAGCAGACAAGCCCGTCAGGGCGCGTCAGCGGGTGTTGGCGGGTGTCG
GGGCTGGCTTAACTATGCGGCATCAGAGCAGATTGTACTGAGAGTGCACCATAGATCACGACATTACTAT
ATATATAATATAGGAAGCATTTAATAGAACAGCATCGTAATATATGTGTACTTTGCAGTTATGACGCCAG
ATGGCAGTAGTGGAAGATATTCTTTATTGAAAAATAGCTTGTCACCTTACGTACAATCTTGATCCGGAGC
TTTTCTTTTTTTGCCGATTAAGAATTAATTCGGTCGAAAAAAGAAAAGGAGAGGGCCAAGAGGGAGGGCA
TTGGTGACTATTGAGCACGTGAGTATACGTGATTAAGCACACAAAGGCAGCTTGGAGTATGTCTGTTATT
AATTTCACAGGTAGTTCTGGTCCATTGGTGAAAGTTTGCGGCTTGCAGAGCACAGAGGCCGCAGAATGTG
CTCTAGATTCCGATGCTGACTTGCTGGGTATTATATGTGTGCCCAATAGAAAGAGAACAATTGACCCGGT
TATTGCAAGGAAAATTTCAAGTCTTGTAAAAGCATATAAAAATAGTTCAGGCACTCCGAAATACTTGGTT
GGCGTGTTTCGTAATCAACCTAAGGAGGATGTTTTGGCTCTGGTCAATGATTACGGCATTGATATCGTCC
AACTGCATGGAGATGAGTCGTGGCAAGAATACCAAGAGTTCCTCGGTTTGCCAGTTATTAAAAGACTCGT
ATTTCCAAAAGACTGCAACATACTACTCAGTGCAGCTTCACAGAAACCTCATTCGTTTATTCCCTTGTTT
GATTCAGAAGCAGGTGGGACAGGTGAACTTTTGGATTGGAACTCGATTTCTGACTGGGTTGGAAGGCAAG
AGAGCCCCGAAAGCTTACATTTTATGTTAGCTGGTGGACTGACGCCAGAAAATGTTGGTGATGCGCTTAG
ATTAAATGGCGTTATTGGTGTTGATGTAAGCGGAGGTGTGGAGACAAATGGTGTAAAAGACTCTAACAAA
ATAGCAAATTTCGTCAAAAATGCTAAGAAATAGGTTATTACTGAGTAGTATTTATTTAAGTATTGTTTGT
GCACTTGCCGATCTATGCGGTGTGAAATACCGCACAGATGCGTAAGGAGAAAATACCGCATCAGGAAATT
GTAAGCGTTAATATTTTGTTAAAATTCGCGTTAAATTTTTGTTAAATCAGCTCATTTTTTAACCAATAGG
CCGAAATCGGCAAAATCCCTTATAAATCAAAAGAATAGACCGAGATAGGGT
[37 nt withheld, positions 7472-7508]
AAAGAACGTGGACTCCAACGTCAAAGG
[49 nt withheld, positions 7536-7584]
T
[91 nt withheld, positions 7586-7676]
G
[124 nt withheld, positions 7678-7801]
CCATTCGCCATTCAGGCTGCGCAACTGTTGGGAAGGGCGATCGGTGCGGGCCTCTTCGCTATTACGCCAG
CTGGCGAAAGGGGGATGTGCTGCAAGGCGATTAAGTTGGGTAACGCCAGGGTTTTCCCAGTCACGACGTT
